Addgene plasmid #55303: mTagBFP2-Integrin-Beta1-N-18
Purpose: Localization: Integrin/Focal Adhesions, Excitation: 399, Emission: 456
Depositing lab: Michael Davidson. Publication: An enhanced monomeric blue fluorescent protein with the high chemical stability of the chromophore. Subach OM, Cranfill PJ, Davidson MW, Verkhusha VV. PLoS One. 2011;6(12):e28674. Epub 2011 Dec 8. 10.1371/journal.pone.0028674 PubMed 22174863.
Backbone
  Vector backbone: mTagBFP2-N1
  Backbone size w/o insert (bp): 4750
  Vector type: Mammalian Expression
  Selectable markers: Neomycin (select with G418)
Growth in bacteria
  Bacterial resistance: Kanamycin, 50 μg/mL
  Growth temperature: 37°C
  Growth strain: DH5alpha
  Copy number: High Copy
Gene/Insert
  Gene/Insert name: Integrin-Beta1 (alt name: NM_002211)
  Species: H. sapiens (human)
  Entrez Gene: ITGB1 (a.k.a. CD29, FNRB, GPIIA, MDF2, MSK12, VLA-BETA, VLAB)
  Promoter: CMV
  Tag / fusion protein: mTagBFP2 (C terminal on backbone)
  Cloning method: Unknown
  Sequencing primers: 5′ CMV-F; 3′ SV40pA-R
Terms and licenses: Academic/Nonprofit Terms; Industry Terms
Depositor comments: . Excitation = 399; Emission = 456
How to cite: mTagBFP2-Integrin-Beta1-N-18 was a gift from Michael Davidson (Addgene plasmid # 55303 ; http://n2t.net/addgene:55303 ; RRID:Addgene_55303)
