[The description below was written by a language model from this plasmid's Addgene catalogue record.]
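Description:
mTagBFP2-Integrin-Beta1-N-18 is a mammalian expression plasmid built on the mTagBFP2-N1 backbone (about 4.75 kb without insert), an N1-style fusion vector in which a gene of interest is placed upstream of the fluorescent protein coding sequence. It is maintained as a high-copy plasmid in E. coli under kanamycin selection, and it carries a neomycin resistance marker so that transfected mammalian cells can be selected with G418. No feature table accompanies the record, so the specific origins of replication and the promoters driving the resistance marker are not stated. The use of an SV40 polyA reverse sequencing primer suggests that the expression cassette ends in an SV40 polyadenylation signal.

The payload is human integrin beta-1 (ITGB1, also known as CD29), expressed from the CMV promoter, a strong constitutive promoter in most mammalian cell lines. mTagBFP2, a monomeric blue fluorescent protein with enhanced chemical stability of the chromophore, is fused to the C terminus of the integrin. The "N-18" in the name probably denotes the N1-type orientation and an 18-residue linker between the two proteins, although the record does not explicitly define it. The cloning method is listed as unknown.

The construct serves as a localization marker for integrin-containing structures and focal adhesions in fluorescence microscopy. With excitation at 399 nm and emission at 456 nm, the blue tag should be compatible with green, yellow or red fluorescent fusions in multicolour imaging of cell adhesion and the cytoskeleton.
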