>Addgene plasmid #55303 | mTagBFP2-Integrin-Beta1-N-18 | depositor partial sequence | sequence record 85708 | insert sequence
AGATCCGCTAGCGCTACCGGACTCAGATCTCGAGACCGCCATGAATTTACAACCAATTTTCTGGATTGGA
CTGATCAGTTCAGTTTGCTGTGTGTTTGCTCAAACAGATGAAAATAGATGTTTAAAAGCAAATGCCAAAT
CATGTGGAGAATGTATACAAGCAGGGCCAAATTGTGGGTGGTGCACAAATTCAACATTTTTACAGGAAGG
AATGCCTACTTCTGCACGATGTGATGATTTAGAAGCCTTAAAAAAGAAGGGTTGCCCTCCAGATGACATA
GAAAATCCCAGAGGCTCCAAAGATATAAAGAAAAATAAAAATGTAACCAACCGTAGCAAAGGAACAGCAG
AGAAGCTCAAGCCAGAGGATATTACTCAGATCCAACCACAGCAGTTGGTTTTGCGATTAAGATCAGGGGA
GCCACAGACATTTACATTAAAATTCAAGAGAGCTGAAGACTATCCCATTGACCTCTACTACCTTATGGAC
CTGTCTTACTCAATGAAAGACGATTTGGAGAATGTAAAAAGTCTTGGAACAGATCTGATGAATGAAATGA
GGAGGATTACTTCGGACTTCAGAATTGGATTTGGCTCATTTGTGGAAAAGACTGTGATGCCTTACATTAG
CACAACACCAGCTAAGCTCAGGAACCCTTGCACAAGTGAACAGAACTGCACCAGCCCATTTAGCTACAAA
AATGTGCTCAGTCTTACTAATAAAGGAGAAGTATTTAATGAACTTGTTGGAAAACAGCGCATATCTGGAA
ATTTGGATTCTCCAGAAGGTGGTTTCGATGCCATCATGCAAGTTGCAGTTTGTGGATCACTGATTGGCTG
GAGGAATGTTACACGGCTGCTGGTGTTTTCCACAGATGCCGGGTTTCACTTTGCTGGAGATGGGAAACTT
GGTGGCATTGTTTTACCAAATGATGGACAATGTCACCTGGAAAATAATATGTACACAATGAGCCATTATT
ATGATTATCCTTCTATTGCTCACCTTGTCCAGAAACTGAGTGAAAATAATATTCAGACAATTTTTGCAGT
TACTGAAGAATTTCAGCCTGTTTACAAGGAGCTGAAAAACTTGATCCCTAAGTCAGCAGTAGGAACATTA
TCTGCAAATTCTAGCAATGTAATTCAGTTGATCATTGATGCATACAATTCCCTTTCCTCAGAAGTCATTT
TGGAAAACGGCAAATTGTCAGAAGGAGTAACAATAAGTTACAAATCTTACTGCAAGAACGGGGTGAATGG
AACAGGGGAAAATGGAAGAAAATGTTCCAATATTTCCATTGGAGATGAGGTTCAATTTGAAATTAGCATA
ACTTCAAATAAGTGTCCAAAAAAGGATTCTGACAGCTTTAAAATTAGGCCTCTGGGCTTTACGGAGGAAG
TAGAGGTTATTCTTCAGTACATCTGTGAATGTGAATGCCAAAGCGAAGGCATCCCTGAAAGTCCCAAGTG
TCATGAAGGAAATGGGACATTTGAGTGTGGCGCGTGCAGGTGCAATGAAGGGCGTGTTGGTAGACATTGT
GAATGCAGCACAGATGAAGTTAACAGTGAAGACATGGATGCTTACTGCAGGAAAGAAAACAGTTCAGAAA
TCTGCAGTAACAATGGAGAGTGCGTCTGCGGACAGTGTGTTTGTAGGAAGAGGGATAATACAAATGAAAT
TTATTCTGGCAAATTCTGCGAGTGTGATAATTTCAACTGTGATAGATCCAATGGCTTAATTTGTGGAGGA
AATGGTGTTTGCAAGTGTCGTGTGTGTGAGTGCAACCCCAACTACACTGGCAGTGCATGTGACTGTTCTT
TGGATACTAGTACTTGTGAAGCCAGCAACGGACAGATCTGCAATGGCCGGGGCATCTGCGAGTGTGGTGT
CTGTAAGTGTACAGATCCGAAGTTTCAAGGGCAAACGTGTGAGATGTGTCAGACCTGCCTTGGTGTCTGT
GCTGAGCATAAAGAATGTGTTCAGTGCAGAGCCTTCAATAAAGGAGAAAAGAAAGACACATGCACACAGG
AATGTTCCTATTTTAACATTACCAAGGTAGAAAGTCGGGACAAATTACCCCAGCCGGTCCAACCTGATCC
TGTGTCCCATTGTAAGGAGAAGGATGTTGACGACTGTTGGTTCTATTTTACGTATTCAGTGAATGGGAAC
AACGAGGTCATGGTTCATGTTGTGGAGAATCCAGAGTGTCCCACTGGTCCAGACATCATTCCAATTGTAG
CTGGTGTGGTTGCTGGAATTGTTCTTATTGGCCTTGCATTACTGCTGATATGGAAGCTTTTAATGATAAT
TCATGACAGAAGGGAGTTTGCTAAATTTGAAAAGGAGAAAATGAATGCCAAATGGGACACGGGTGAAAAT
CCTATTTATAAGAGTGCCGTAACAACTGTGGTCAATCCGAAGTATGAGGGAAAAGGTAGCGCATCCGGGG
GTGCGTCAGGCGGCAGCGGATCTGGACCGGTCGCCACCATGGTGTCTAAGGGCGAAGAGCTGATTAAGGA
GAACATGCACATGAAGCTGTACATGGAGGGCACCGTGGACAACCATCACTTCAAGTGCACATCCGAGGGC
GAAGGCAAGCCCTACGAGGGCACCCAGACCATGAGAATCAAGGTGGTCGAGGGCGGCCCTCTCCCCTTCG
CCTTCGACATCCTGGCTACTAGCTTCCTCTACGGCAGCAAGACCTTCATCAACCACACCCAGGGCATCCC
CGACTTCTTCAAGCAGTCCTTCCCTGAGGGCTTCACATGGGAGAGAGTCACCACATACGAAGACGGGGGC
GTGCTGACCGCTACCCAGGACACCAGCCTCCAGGACGGCTGCCTCATCTACAACGTCAAGATCAGAGGGG
TGAACTTCACATCCAACGGCCCTGTGATGCAGAAGAAAACACTCGGCTGGGAGGCCTTCACCGAGACGCT
GTACCCCGCTGACGGCGGCCTGGAAGGCAGAAACGACATGGCCCTGAAGCTCGTGGGCGGGAGCCATCTG
ATCGCAAACGCCAAGACCACATATAGATCCAAGAAACCCGCTAAGAACCTCAAGATGCCTGGCGTCTACT
ATGTGGACTACAGACTGGAAAGAATCAAGGAGGCCAACAACGAGACCTACGTCGAGCAGCACGAGGTGGC
AGTGGCCAGATACTGCGACCTCCCTAGCAAACTGGGGCACAAGCTTAATTAAGCGGCCGCGACTCTAGAT
CATAATCAGCCATACCACATT
