>Addgene plasmid #55303 | mTagBFP2-Integrin-Beta1-N-18 | addgene partial sequence | sequence record 125656 | mTagBFP-R 5'-gtgccctccatgtacagctt-3'
TTAGACACCATGGTGGCGACCGGTCCAGATCCGCTGCCGCCTGACGCACCCCCGGATGCGCTACCTTTTC
CCTCATACTTCGGATTGACCACAGTTGTTACGGCACTCTTATAAATAGGATTTTCACCCGTGTCCCATTT
GGCATTCATTTTCTCCTTTTCAAATTTAGCAAACTCCCTTCTGTCATGAATTATCATTAAAAGCTTCCAT
ATCAGCAGTAATGCAAGGCCAATAAGAACAATTCCAGCAACCACACCAGCTACAATTGGAATGATGTCTG
GACCAGTGGGACACTCTGGATTCTCCACAACATGAACCATGACCTCGTTGTTCCCATTCACTGAATACGT
AAAATAGAACCAACAGTCGTCAACATCCTTCTCCTTACAATGGGACACAGGATCAGGTTGGACCGGCTGG
GGTAATTTGTCCCGACTTTCTACCTTGGTAATGTTAAAATAGGAACATTCCTGTGTGCATGTGTCTTTCT
TTTCTCCTTTATTGAAGGCTCTGCACTGAACACATTCTTTATGCTCAGCACAGACACCAAGGCAGGTCTG
ACACATCTCACACGTTTGCCCTTGAAACTTCGGATCTGTACACTTACAGACACCACACTCGCAGATGCCC
CGGCCATTGCAGATCTGTCCGTTGCTGGCTTCACAAGTACTAGTATCCAAAGAACAGTCACATGCACTGC
CAGTGTAGTTGGGGTTGCACTCACACACACGACACTTGCAAACACCATTTCCTCCACAAATTAAGCCATT
GGATCTATCACAGTTGAAATTATCACACTCGCAGAATTTGCCAGAATAAATTTCATTTGTATTATCCCTC
TTCCTACAAACACACTGTCC
